Addgene plasmid #210282: pUdOm2.5
Purpose: (Empty Backbone) Empty backbone with ampicillin resistance for low expression in mammalian cells
Depositing lab: Corrie daCosta. Depositing organization: University of Ottawa. Publication: pUdOs: Concise Plasmids for Bacterial and Mammalian Cells. Manigat FO, Connell LB, Stewart BN, LePabic AR, Tessier CJG, Emlaw JR, Calvert ND, Rossl A, Shuhendler AJ, daCosta CJB, Campbell-Valois FX. ACS Synth Biol. 2024 Jan 18. doi: 10.1021/acssynbio.3c00408. PubMed 38235654.
Backbone
  Vector backbone: pUdOm2.5
  Backbone size (bp): 2223
  Vector type: Mammalian Expression, Synthetic Biology
  Promoter: CMV
Growth in bacteria
  Bacterial resistance: Ampicillin, 100 μg/mL
  Growth temperature: 37°C
  Growth strain: DH5alpha
  Copy number: High Copy
Terms and licenses: Academic/Nonprofit Terms; Industry Terms: Not Available to Industry
How to cite: pUdOm2.5 was a gift from Corrie daCosta (Addgene plasmid # 210282 ; http://n2t.net/addgene:210282 ; RRID:Addgene_210282)
