[The description below was written by a language model from this plasmid's Addgene catalogue record and pLannotate feature annotations shown in this document.]
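Description:
pUdOm2.5 is a very compact (2,223 bp) empty backbone from the pUdO series of minimal plasmids, classed as a mammalian expression and synthetic biology vector and intended for low-level expression of a cloned gene in mammalian cells. It is propagated in E. coli as a high-copy plasmid through a ColE1/pUC-type origin of replication and selected with ampicillin, with the β-lactamase (AmpR) coding sequence driven by its own bla promoter, which spans the sequence numbering origin. No mammalian selection marker or episomal replication element is annotated, so the record points to transient expression use rather than stable selection.

The mammalian expression unit is stripped down to essentials. The catalogue lists the promoter simply as CMV, and the feature table identifies it more specifically as CMVd3, a heavily truncated form of the human cytomegalovirus immediate early promoter that gives strongly reduced output compared with the full-length version, which accounts for the "low expression" purpose. Downstream lies an SV40 polyadenylation signal. The unannotated gap between promoter and poly(A) signal is presumably where a gene of interest would be inserted, although the record does not describe a cloning site. A T7 promoter and an oppositely oriented T3 promoter sit between the AmpR gene and the origin, away from the CMVd3 cassette. Their intended role is not stated. A tiny lacZα fragment is also detected, most likely a remnant of parental vector sequence rather than a functional blue/white screening element.

As an empty backbone carrying no insert, tag or reporter, pUdOm2.5 suits experiments where a small plasmid is advantageous and where weak, attenuated transgene expression is preferred over the strong output of a full CMV promoter.
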