Features (pLannotate 1.2.2; 8 found; start..end, strand, type, name):
     20..880     +  CDS            AmpR: β-lactamase; bla; confers resistance to ampicillin, carbenicillin, and related antibiotics
    881..899     +  promoter       T7 promoter: promoter for bacteriophage T7 RNA polymerase
    988..1006    -  promoter       T3 promoter: promoter for bacteriophage T3 RNA polymerase
   1029..1617    +  rep_origin     ori: high-copy-number ColE1/pMB1/pBR322/pUC origin of replication
   1732..1776    +  promoter       CMVd3 promoter: truncated human cytomegalovirus (CMV) immediate early promoter that yields strongly reduced expression relative to the full-length promoter
   1951..2085    +  polyA_signal   SV40 poly(A) signal: SV40 polyadenylation signal
   2155..2172    +  CDS            lacZα (fragment): LacZα fragment of β-galactosidase; lacZ fragment
   2171..19      +  promoter       AmpR promoter (across the origin): bla
>Addgene plasmid #210282 | pUdOm2.5 | addgene full sequence | sequence record 422561 | Addgene NGS Result
ATATTGAAAAAGGAAGAGTATGAGTATTCAACATTTCCGTGTCGCCCTTATTCCCTTTTTTGCGGCATTT
TGCCTTCCTGTTTTTGCTCACCCAGAAACGCTGGTGAAAGTAAAAGATGCTGAAGATCAGTTGGGTGCAC
GAGTGGGTTACATCGAACTGGATCTCAACAGCGGTAAGATCCTTGAGAGTTTTCGCCCCGAAGAACGTTT
TCCAATGATGAGCACTTTTAAAGTTCTGCTATGTGGCGCGGTATTATCCCGTATTGACGCCGGGCAAGAG
CAACTCGGTCGCCGCATACACTATTCTCAGAATGACTTGGTTGAGTACTCACCAGTCACAGAAAAGCATC
TTACGGATGGCATGACAGTAAGAGAATTATGCAGTGCTGCCATAACCATGAGTGATAACACTGCGGCCAA
CTTACTTCTGACAACGATCGGAGGACCGAAGGAGCTAACCGCTTTTTTGCACAACATGGGGGATCATGTA
ACTCGCCTTGATCGTTGGGAACCGGAGCTGAATGAAGCCATACCAAACGACGAGCGTGACACCACGATGC
CTGTAGCAATGGCAACAACGTTGCGCAAACTATTAACTGGCGAACTACTTACTCTAGCTTCCCGGCAACA
ATTAATAGACTGGATGGAGGCGGATAAAGTTGCAGGACCACTTCTGCGCTCGGCCCTTCCGGCTGGCTGG
TTTATTGCTGATAAATCTGGAGCCGGTGAGCGTGGGTCTCGCGGTATCATTGCAGCACTGGGGCCAGATG
GTAAGCCCTCCCGTATCGTAGTTATCTACACGACGGGGAGTCAGGCAACTATGGATGAACGAAATAGACA
GATCGCTGAGATAGGTGCCTCACTGATTAAGCATTGGTAATAATACGACTCACTATAGGGTAACTAATTG
AGGCGCGCCTACCACCGTCAAAAAAAACGGCGCTTTTTAGCGCCGTTTTTATTTTTCAACCTTCCTAGGT
AAGTGACCCTTTAGTGAGGGTTAATTTAGAAAAGATCAAAGGATCTTCTTGAGATCCTTTTTTTCTGCGC
GTAATCTGCTGCTTGCAAACAAAAAAACCACCGCTACCAGCGGTGGTTTGTTTGCCGGATCAAGAGCTAC
CAACTCTTTTTCCGAAGGTAACTGGCTTCAGCAGAGCGCAGATACCAAATACTGTTCTTCTAGTGTAGCC
GTAGTTAGGCCACCACTTCAAGAACTCTGTAGCACCGCCTACATACCTCGCTCTGCTAATCCTGTTACCA
GTGGCTGCTGCCAGTGGCGATAAGTCGTGTCTTACCGGGTTGGACTCAAGACGATAGTTACCGGATAAGG
CGCAGCGGTCGGGCTGAACGGGGGGTTCGTGCACACAGCCCAGCTTGGAGCGAACGACCTACACCGAACT
GAGATACCTACAGCGTGAGCTATGAGAAAGCGCCACGCTTCCCGAAGGGAGAAAGGCGGACAGGTATCCG
GTAAGCGGCAGGGTCGGAACAGGAGAGCGCACGAGGGAGCTTCCAGGGGGAAACGCCTGGTATCTTTATA
GTCCTGTCGGGTTTCGCCACCTCTGACTTGAGCGTCGATTTTTGTGATGCTCGTCAGGGGGGCGGAGCCT
ATGGAAAAACGCCAGCAACGCGGCCCAGGAAACAGCTATGACCATGCCCGGGTAAGTGACTAGCGGAAAC
ACAGAAAAAAGCCCGCACCTGACAGTGCGGGCTTTTTTTTTCGACCAAAGGATGGGCGGTAGGCGTGTAC
GGTGGGAGGTCTATATAAGCAGAGCTCTCCGAAGAGCCGAGTGTCTTCGGTTCGAGACCGAATTCGCGAG
CTCTCGCTAGCCAGTTTAAACAATTGCGGCCGCGTACTAGTCTATCGATTTGGATCCACCCTGCAGGAAG
TCTAGACCGTCGACACGGTCTCTGAGAGAAGACACGTCGCTCTTCGACGTAAGTAACTGAAACTTGTTTA
TTGCAGCTTATAATGGTTACAAATAAAGCAATAGCATCACAAATTTCACAAATAAAGCATTTTTTTCACT
GCATTCTAGTTGTGGTTTGTCCAAACTCATCAATGTATCTTATCATGTCTGGATCCTCGGTACCAAATTC
CAGAAAAGAGGCCTCCCGAAAGGGGGGCCTTTTTTCGTTTTGGTCCTAAGCTTAACTGGCCGTCGTTTTA
CATTCAAATATGTATCCGCTCATGAGACAATAACCCTGATAAATGCTTCAATA
